>Addgene plasmid #139462 | LentiGuide-Hygro | addgene full sequence | sequence record 308474 | Addgene NGS Result
CCCGGGTGCAAAGATGGATAAAGTTTTAAACAGAGAGGAATCTTTGCAGCTAATGGACCTTCTAGGTCTT
GAAAGGAGTGGGAATTGGCTCCGGTGCCCGTCAGTGGGCAGAGCGCACATCGCCCACAGTCCCCGAGAAG
TTGGGGGGAGGGGTCGGCAATTGATCCGGTGCCTAGAGAAGGTGGCGCGGGGTAAACTGGGAAAGTGATG
TCGTGTACTGGCTCCGCCTTTTTCCCGAGGGTGGGGGAGAACCGTATATAAGTGCAGTAGTCGCCGTGAA
CGTTCTTTTTCGCAACGGGTTTGCCGCCAGAACACAGGTAAGTGCCGTGTGTGGTTCCCGCGGGCCTGGC
CTCTTTACGGGTTATGGCCCTTGCGTGCCTTGAATTACTTCCACCTGGCTGCAGTACGTGATTCTTGATC
CCGAGCTTCGGGTTGGAAGTGGGTGGGAGAGTTCGAGGCCTTGCGCTTAAGGAGCCCCTTCGCCTCGTGC
TTGAGTTGAGGCCTGGCCTGGGCGCTGGGGCCGCCGCGTGCGAATCTGGTGGCACCTTCGCGCCTGTCTC
GCTGCTTTCGATAAGTCTCTAGCCATTTAAAATTTTTGATGACCTGCTGCGACGCTTTTTTTCTGGCAAG
ATAGTCTTGTAAATGCGGGCCAAGATCTGCACACTGGTATTTCGGTTTTTGGGGCCGCGGGCGGCGACGG
GGCCCGTGCGTCCCAGCGCACATGTTCGGCGAGGCGGGGCCTGCGAGCGCGGCCACCGAGAATCGGACGG
GGGTAGTCTCAAGCTGGCCGGCCTGCTCTGGTGCCTGGCCTCGCGCCGCCGTGTATCGCCCCGCCCTGGG
CGGCAAGGCTGGCCCGGTCGGCACCAGTTGCGTGAGCGGAAAGATGGCCGCTTCCCGGCCCTGCTGCAGG
GAGCTCAAAATGGAGGACGCGGCGCTCGGGAGAGCGGGCGGGTGAGTCACCCACACAAAGGAAAAGGGCC
TTTCCGTCCTCAGCCGTCGCTTCATGTGACTCCACGGAGTACCGGGCGCCGTCCAGGCACCTCGATTAGT
TCTCGAGCTTTTGGAGTACGTCGTCTTTAGGTTGGGGGGAGGGGTTTTATGCGATGGAGTTTCCCCACAC
TGAGTGGGTGGAGACTGAAGTTAGGCCAGCTTGGCACTTGATGTAATTCTCCTTGGAATTTGCCCTTTTT
GAGTTTGGATCTTGGTTCATTCTCAAGCCTCAGACAGTGGTTCAAAGTTTTTTTCTTCCATTTCAGGTGT
CGTGACGTACGGCCACCATGAAAAAGCCTGAACTCACCGCGACGTCTGTCGAGAAGTTTCTGATCGAAAA
GTTCGACAGCGTATCCGACCTGATGCAGCTCTCGGAGGGCGAAGAATCTCGTGCTTTCAGCTTCGATGTA
GGAGGGCGTGGATATGTCCTGCGGGTAAATAGCTGCGCCGATGGTTTCTACAAAGATCGTTATGTTTATC
GGCACTTTGCATCGGCCGCGCTCCCGATTCCGGAAGTGCTTGACATTGGGGAATTCAGCGAGAGCCTGAC
CTATTGCATCTCCCGCCGTGCACAGGGTGTCACGTTGCAAGACCTGCCTGAAACCGAACTGCCCGCTGTT
CTGCAGCCGGTCGCGGAGGCCATGGATGCGATCGCTGCGGCCGATCTTAGCCAGACGAGCGGGTTCGGCC
CATTCGGACCGCAAGGAATCGGTCAATACACTACATGGCGTGATTTCATATGCGCGATTGCTGATCCCCA
TGTGTATCACTGGCAAACTGTGATGGACGACACCGTCAGTGCGTCCGTCGCGCAGGCTCTCGATGAGCTG
ATGCTTTGGGCCGAGGACTGCCCCGAAGTCCGGCACCTCGTGCACGCGGATTTCGGCTCCAACAATGTCC
TGACGGACAATGGCCGCATAACAGCGGTCATTGACTGGAGCGAGGCGATGTTCGGGGATTCCCAATACGA
GGTCGCCAACATCTTCTTCTGGAGGCCGTGGTTGGCTTGTATGGAGCAGCAGACGCGCTACTTCGAGCGG
AGGCATCCGGAGCTTGCAGGATCGCCGCGGCTCCGGGCGTATATGCTCCGCATTGGTCTTGACCAACTCT
ATCAGAGCTTGGTTGACGGCAATTTCGATGATGCAGCTTGGGCGCAGGGTCGATGCGACGCAATCGTCCG
ATCCGGAGCCGGGACTGTCGGGCGTACACAAATCGCCCGCAGAAGCGCGGCCGTCTGGACCGATGGCTGT
GTAGAAGTACTCGCCGATAGTGGAAACCGACGCCCCAGCACTCGTCCGAGGGCAAAGGAATAGACGCGTT
AAGTCGACAATCAACCTCTGGATTACAAAATTTGTGAAAGATTGACTGGTATTCTTAACTATGTTGCTCC
TTTTACGCTATGTGGATACGCTGCTTTAATGCCTTTGTATCATGCTATTGCTTCCCGTATGGCTTTCATT
TTCTCCTCCTTGTATAAATCCTGGTTGCTGTCTCTTTATGAGGAGTTGTGGCCCGTTGTCAGGCAACGTG
GCGTGGTGTGCACTGTGTTTGCTGACGCAACCCCCACTGGTTGGGGCATTGCCACCACCTGTCAGCTCCT
TTCCGGGACTTTCGCTTTCCCCCTCCCTATTGCCACGGCGGAACTCATCGCCGCCTGCCTTGCCCGCTGC
TGGACAGGGGCTCGGCTGTTGGGCACTGACAATTCCGTGGTGTTGTCGGGGAAATCATCGTCCTTTCCTT
GGCTGCTCGCCTGTGTTGCCACCTGGATTCTGCGCGGGACGTCCTTCTGCTACGTCCCTTCGGCCCTCAA
TCCAGCGGACCTTCCTTCCCGCGGCCTGCTGCCGGCTCTGCGGCCTCTTCCGCGTCTTCGCCTTCGCCCT
CAGACGAGTCGGATCTCCCTTTGGGCCGCCTCCCCGCGTCGACTTTAAGACCAATGACTTACAAGGCAGC
TGTAGATCTTAGCCACTTTTTAAAAGAAAAGGGGGGACTGGAAGGGCTAATTCACTCCCAACGAAGACAA
GATCTGCTTTTTGCTTGTACTGGGTCTCTCTGGTTAGACCAGATCTGAGCCTGGGAGCTCTCTGGCTAAC
TAGGGAACCCACTGCTTAAGCCTCAATAAAGCTTGCCTTGAGTGCTTCAAGTAGTGTGTGCCCGTCTGTT
GTGTGACTCTGGTAACTAGAGATCCCTCAGACCCTTTTAGTCAGTGTGGAAAATCTCTAGCAGTACGTAT
AGTAGTTCATGTCATCTTATTATTCAGTATTTATAACTTGCAAAGAAATGAATATCAGAGAGTGAGAGGA
ACTTGTTTATTGCAGCTTATAATGGTTACAAATAAAGCAATAGCATCACAAATTTCACAAATAAAGCATT
TTTTTCACTGCATTCTAGTTGTGGTTTGTCCAAACTCATCAATGTATCTTATCATGTCTGGCTCTAGCTA
TCCCGCCCCTAACTCCGCCCATCCCGCCCCTAACTCCGCCCAGTTCCGCCCATTCTCCGCCCCATGGCTG
ACTAATTTTTTTTATTTATGCAGAGGCCGAGGCCGCCTCGGCCTCTGAGCTATTCCAGAAGTAGTGAGGA
GGCTTTTTTGGAGGCCTAGGGACGTACCCAATTCGCCCTATAGTGAGTCGTATTACGCGCGCTCACTGGC
CGTCGTTTTACAACGTCGTGACTGGGAAAACCCTGGCGTTACCCAACTTAATCGCCTTGCAGCACATCCC
CCTTTCGCCAGCTGGCGTAATAGCGAAGAGGCCCGCACCGATCGCCCTTCCCAACAGTTGCGCAGCCTGA
ATGGCGAATGGG
[124 nt withheld, positions 3793-3916]
C
[91 nt withheld, positions 3918-4008]
A
[49 nt withheld, positions 4010-4058]
CCTTTGACGTTGGAGTCCACGTTCTTT
[37 nt withheld, positions 4086-4122]
ACCCTATCTCGGTCTATTCTTTTGATTTATAAGGGATTTTGCCGATTTCGGCCTATTGGTTAAAAAATGA
GCTGATTTAACAAAAATTTAACGCGAATTTTAACAAAATATTAACGCTTACAATTTAGGTGGCACTTTTC
GGGGAAATGTGCGCGGAACCCCTATTTGTTTATTTTTCTAAATACATTCAAATATGTATCCGCTCATGAG
ACAATAACCCTGATAAATGCTTCAATAATATTGAAAAAGGAAGAGTATGAGTATTCAACATTTCCGTGTC
GCCCTTATTCCCTTTTTTGCGGCATTTTGCCTTCCTGTTTTTGCTCACCCAGAAACGCTGGTGAAAGTAA
AAGATGCTGAAGATCAGTTGGGTGCACGAGTGGGTTACATCGAACTGGATCTCAACAGCGGTAAGATCCT
TGAGAGTTTTCGCCCCGAAGAACGTTTTCCAATGATGAGCACTTTTAAAGTTCTGCTATGTGGCGCGGTA
TTATCCCGTATTGACGCCGGGCAAGAGCAACTCGGTCGCCGCATACACTATTCTCAGAATGACTTGGTTG
AGTACTCACCAGTCACAGAAAAGCATCTTACGGATGGCATGACAGTAAGAGAATTATGCAGTGCTGCCAT
AACCATGAGTGATAACACTGCGGCCAACTTACTTCTGACAACGATCGGAGGACCGAAGGAGCTAACCGCT
TTTTTGCACAACATGGGGGATCATGTAACTCGCCTTGATCGTTGGGAACCGGAGCTGAATGAAGCCATAC
CAAACGACGAGCGTGACACCACGATGCCTGTAGCAATGGCAACAACGTTGCGCAAACTATTAACTGGCGA
ACTACTTACTCTAGCTTCCCGGCAACAATTAATAGACTGGATGGAGGCGGATAAAGTTGCAGGACCACTT
CTGCGCTCGGCCCTTCCGGCTGGCTGGTTTATTGCTGATAAATCTGGAGCCGGTGAGCGTGGGTCTCGCG
GTATCATTGCAGCACTGGGGCCAGATGGTAAGCCCTCCCGTATCGTAGTTATCTACACGACGGGGAGTCA
GGCAACTATGGATGAACGAAATAGACAGATCGCTGAGATAGGTGCCTCACTGATTAAGCATTGGTAACTG
TCAGACCAAGTTTACTCATATATACTTTAGATTGATTTAAAACTTCATTTTTAATTTAAAAGGATCTAGG
TGAAGATCCTTTTTGATAATCTCATGACCAAAATCCCTTAACGTGAGTTTTCGTTCCACTGAGCGTCAGA
CCCCGTAGAAAAGATCAAAGGATCTTCTTGAGATCCTTTTTTTCTGCGCGTAATCTGCTGCTTGCAAACA
AAAAAACCACCGCTACCAGCGGTGGTTTGTTTGCCGGATCAAGAGCTACCAACTCTTTTTCCGAAGGTAA
CTGGCTTCAGCAGAGCGCAGATACCAAATACTGTTCTTCTAGTGTAGCCGTAGTTAGGCCACCACTTCAA
GAACTCTGTAGCACCGCCTACATACCTCGCTCTGCTAATCCTGTTACCAGTGGCTGCTGCCAGTGGCGAT
AAGTCGTGTCTTACCGGGTTGGACTCAAGACGATAGTTACCGGATAAGGCGCAGCGGTCGGGCTGAACGG
GGGGTTCGTGCACACAGCCCAGCTTGGAGCGAACGACCTACACCGAACTGAGATACCTACAGCGTGAGCT
ATGAGAAAGCGCCACGCTTCCCGAAGGGAGAAAGGCGGACAGGTATCCGGTAAGCGGCAGGGTCGGAACA
GGAGAGCGCACGAGGGAGCTTCCAGGGGGAAACGCCTGGTATCTTTATAGTCCTGTCGGGTTTCGCCACC
TCTGACTTGAGCGTCGATTTTTGTGATGCTCGTCAGGGGGGCGGAGCCTATGGAAAAACGCCAGCAACGC
GGCCTTTTTACGGTTCCTGGCCTTTTGCTGGCCTTTTGCTCACATGTTCTTTCCTGCGTTATCCCCTGAT
TCTGTGGATAACCGTATTACCGCCTTTGAGTGAGCTGATACCGCTCGCCGCAGCCGAACGACCGAGCGCA
GCGAGTCAGTGAGCGAGGAAGCGGAAGAGCGCCCAATACGCAAACCGCCTCTCCCCGCGCGTTGGCCGAT
TCATTAATGCAGCTGGCACGACAGGTTTCCCGACTGGAAAGCGGGCAGTGAGCGCAACGCAATTAATGTG
AGTTAGCTCACTCATTAGGCACCCCAGGCTTTACACTTTATGCTTCCGGCTCGTATGTTGTGTGGAATTG
TGAGCGGATAACAATTTCACACAGGAAACAGCTATGACCATGATTACGCCAAGCGCGCAATTAACCCTCA
CTAAAGGGAACAAAAGCTGGAGCTGCAAGCTTAATGTAGTCTTATGCAATACTCTTGTAGTCTTGCAACA
TGGTAACGATGAGTTAGCAACATGCCTTACAAGGAGAGAAAAAGCACCGTGCATGCCGATTGGTGGAAGT
AAGGTGGTACGATCGTGCCTTATTAGGAAGGCAACAGACGGGTCTGACATGGATTGGACGAACCACTGAA
TTGCCGCATTGCAGAGATATTGTATTTAAGTGCCTAGCTCGATACATAAACGGGTCTCTCTGGTTAGACC
AGATCTGAGCCTGGGAGCTCTCTGGCTAACTAGGGAACCCACTGCTTAAGCCTCAATAAAGCTTGCCTTG
AGTGCTTCAAGTAGTGTGTGCCCGTCTGTTGTGTGACTCTGGTAACTAGAGATCCCTCAGACCCTTTTAG
TCAGTGTGGAAAATCTCTAGCAGTGGCGCCCGAACAGGGACTTGAAAGCGAAAGGGAAACCAGAGGAGCT
CTCTCGACGCAGGACTCGGCTTGCTGAAGCGCGCACGGCAAGAGGCGAGGGGCGGCGACTGGTGAGTACG
CCAAAAATTTTGACTAGCGGAGGCTAGAAGGAGAGAGATGGGTGCGAGAGCGTCAGTATTAAGCGGGGGA
GAATTAGATCGCGATGGGAAAAAATTCGGTTAAGGCCAGGGGGAAAGAAAAAATATAAATTAAAACATAT
AGTATGGGCAAGCAGGGAGCTAGAACGATTCGCAGTTAATCCTGGCCTGTTAGAAACATCAGAAGGCTGT
AGACAAATACTGGGACAGCTACAACCATCCCTTCAGACAGGATCAGAAGAACTTAGATCATTATATAATA
CAGTAGCAACCCTCTATTGTGTGCATCAAAGGATAGAGATAAAAGACACCAAGGAAGCTTTAGACAAGAT
AGAGGAAGAGCAAAACAAAAGTAAGACCACCGCACAGCAAGCGGCCGCTGATCTTCAGACCTGGAGGAGG
AGATATGAGGGACAATTGGAGAAGTGAATTATATAAATATAAAGTAGTAAAAATTGAACCATTAGGAGTA
GCACCCACCAAGGCAAAGAGAAGAGTGGTGCAGAGAGAAAAAAGAGCAGTGGGAATAGGAGCTTTGTTCC
TTGGGTTCTTGGGAGCAGCAGGAAGCACTATGGGCGCAGCGTCAATGACGCTGACGGTACAGGCCAGACA
ATTATTGTCTGGTATAGTGCAGCAGCAGAACAATTTGCTGAGGGCTATTGAGGCGCAACAGCATCTGTTG
CAACTCACAGTCTGGGGCATCAAGCAGCTCCAGGCAAGAATCCTGGCTGTGGAAAGATACCTAAAGGATC
AACAGCTCCTGGGGATTTGGGGTTGCTCTGGAAAACTCATTTGCACCACTGCTGTGCCTTGGAATGCTAG
TTGGAGTAATAAATCTCTGGAACAGATTTGGAATCACACGACCTGGATGGAGTGGGACAGAGAAATTAAC
AATTACACAAGCTTAATACACTCCTTAATTGAAGAATCGCAAAACCAGCAAGAAAAGAATGAACAAGAAT
TATTGGAATTAGATAAATGGGCAAGTTTGTGGAATTGGTTTAACATAACAAATTGGCTGTGGTATATAAA
ATTATTCATAATGATAGTAGGAGGCTTGGTAGGTTTAAGAATAGTTTTTGCTGTACTTTCTATAGTGAAT
AGAGTTAGGCAGGGATATTCACCATTATCGTTTCAGACCCACCTCCCAACCCCGAGGGGACCCAGAGAGG
GCCTATTTCCCATGATTCCTTCATATTTGCATATACGATACAAGGCTGTTAGAGAGATAATTAGAATTAA
TTTGACTGTAAACACAAAGATATTAGTACAAAATACGTGACGTAGAAAGTAATAATTTCTTGGGTAGTTT
GCAGTTTTAAAATTATGTTTTAAAATGGACTATCATATGCTTACCGTAACTTGAAAGTATTTCGATTTCT
TGGCTTTATATATCTTGTGGAAAGGACGAAACACCGGAGACGGTTGTAAATGAGCACACAAAATACACAT
GCTAAAATATTATATTCTATGACCTTTATAAAATCAACCAAAATCTTCTTTTTAATAACTTTAGTATCAA
TAATTAGAATTTTTATGTTCCTTTTTGCAAACTTTTAATAAAAATGAGCAAAATAAAAAAACGCTAGTTT
TAGTAACTCGCGTTGTTTTCTTCACCTTTAATAATAGCTACTCCACCACTTGTTCCTAAGCGGTCAGCTC
CTGCTTCAATCATTTTTTGAGCATCTTCAAATGTTCTAACTCCACCAGCTGCTTTAACTAAAGCATTGTC
TTTAACAACTGACTTCATTAGTTTAACATCTTCAAATGTTGCACCTGATTTTGAAAATCCTGTTGATGTT
TTAACAAATTCTAATCCAGCTTCAACAGCTATTTCACAAGCTTTCATGATTTCTTCTTTTGTTAATAAAC
AATTTTCCATAATACATTTAACAACATGTGATCCAGCTGCTTTTTTTACAGCTTTCATGTCTTCTAAAAC
TAATTCATAATTTTTGTCTTTTAATGCACCAATATTTAATACCATATCAATTTCTGTTGCACCATCTTTA
ATTGCTTCAGAAACTTCGAATGCTTTTGTAGCTGTTGTGCATGCACCTAGAGGAAAACCTACAACATTTG
TTATTCCTACATTTGTGCCTTTTAATAATTCTTTACAATAGCTTGTTCAATATGAATTAACACAAACTGT
TGCAAAATCAAATTCAATTGCTTCATCACATAATTGTTTAATTTCAGCTTTCGTAGCATCTTGTTTTAAT
AATGTGTGATCTATATATTTGTTTAGTTTCATTTTTTCTCCTATATATTCATTTTTAATTTTAATTCTTT
AATAATTTCGTCTACTTTAACTTTAGCGTTTTGAACAGATTCACCAACACCTATAAAATAAATTTTTAGT
TTAGGTTCAGTTCCACTTGGGCGAACAGCAAATCATGACTTATCTTCTAAATAAAATTTTAGTAAGTCTT
GTCCTGGCATATTATACATTCCATCGATGTAGTCTTCAACATTAACAACTTTAAGTCCAGCAATTTGAGT
TAAGGGTGTTGCTCTCAATGATTTCATTAATGGTTCAATTTTTAATTTCTTTTCTTCTGGTTTAAAATTC
AAGTTTAAAGTGAAAGTGTAATATGCACCCATTTCTTTAAATAAATCTTCTAAATAGTCTACTAATGTTT
TATTTTGTTTTTTATAAAATCAAGCAGCCTCTGCTATTAATATAGAAGCTTGTATTCCATCTTTATCTCT
AGCTGAGTCATCAATTACATATCCATAACTTTCTTCATAAGCAAAAACAAAATTTAATCCGTTATCTTCT
TCTTTAGCAATTTCTCTACCCATTCATTTAAATCCAGTTAAAGTTTTTACAATATTAACTCCATATTTTT
CATGAGCGATTCTATCACCCAAATCACTTGTTACAAAACTTGAATATAGAGCCGGATTTTTTGGAATGCT
ATTTAAGCGTTTTAGATTTGATAATTTTCAATCAATTAAAATTGGTCCTGTTTGATTTCCATCTAATCTT
ACAAAATGACCATCATGTTTTATTGCCATTCCAAATCTGTCAGCATCTGGGTCATTCATAATAATAATAT
CTGCATCATGTTTAATACCATATTCAAGCGGTATTTTTCATGCAGGATCAAATTCTGGATTTGGATTTAC
AACATTTTTAAATGTTTCATCTTCAAATGCATGCTCTTCAACCTCAATAACGTTATATCCTGATTCACGT
AATATTTTTGGGGTAAATTTAGTTCCTGTTCCATTAACTGCGCTAAAAATAATTTTTAAATCTTTTTTAG
CTTCTTGCTCTTTTTTGTACGTCTCTGTTTTAGAGCTAGAAATAGCAAGTTAAAATAAGGCTAGTCCGTT
ATCAACTTGAAAAAGTGGCACCGAGTCGGTGCTTTTTTAAGCTTGGCGTAACTAGATCTTGAGACAAATG
GCAGTATTCATCCACAATTTTAAAAGAAAAGGGGGGATTGGGGGGTACAGTGCAGGGGAAAGAATAGTAG
ACATAATAGCAACAGACATACAAACTAAAGAATTACAAAAACAAATTACAAAAATTCAAAATTTTCGGGT
TTATTACAGGGACAGCAGAGATCCACTTTGGCGCCGGCTCGAGGGGG
Features (pLannotate 1.2.2; 30 found; start..end, strand, type, name):
     14..80      +  CDS            small t antigen (fragment): SV40 (simian virus 40) small t antigen
    106..317     +  promoter       EF-1α core promoter: core promoter for human elongation factor EF-1α
    318..1256    +  intron         EF-1α intron A: intron upstream of the start codon of human EF-1α
   1278..2300    +  CDS            hph: KHYB_ECOLX - Experimental evidence at protein level: Swiss-Prot protein existence level 1. The aminoglycoside phosphotransferases achieve inactivation of their antibiotic substrates by phosphorylation. Only phosphorylates hygromycin and closely related compounds such as demethyl analogs and destomycin. From Escherichia coli.
   2319..2907    +  misc_feature   WPRE: woodchuck hepatitis virus posttranscriptional regulatory element
   2958..2977    +  misc_feature   cPPT/CTS (fragment): central polypurine tract and central termination sequence of HIV-1
   2979..3212    +  LTR            3' LTR (ΔU3): self-inactivating 3' long terminal repeat (LTR) from HIV-1
   3290..3411    +  polyA_signal   SV40 poly(A) signal: SV40 polyadenylation signal
   3451..3586    +  rep_origin     SV40 ori: SV40 origin of replication
   3607..3625    -  promoter       T7 promoter: promoter for bacteriophage T7 RNA polymerase
   3633..3788    +  CDS            lacZα (fragment): LacZα fragment of β-galactosidase; lacZ fragment
   3793..4221    +  rep_origin     f1 ori (sequence partly withheld): f1 bacteriophage origin of replication; arrow indicates direction of (+) strand synthesis
   4274..4378    +  promoter       AmpR promoter: bla
   4379..5239    +  CDS            AmpR: β-lactamase; bla; confers resistance to ampicillin, carbenicillin, and related antibiotics
   5410..5998    +  rep_origin     ori: high-copy-number ColE1/pMB1/pBR322/pUC origin of replication
   6181..6273    +  CDS            lacI (fragment): lac repressor; lacI; The lac repressor binds to the lac operator to inhibit transcription in E. coli. This inhibition can be relieved by adding lactose or isopropyl-β-D-thiogalactopyranoside (IPTG).
   6286..6307    +  protein_bind   CAP binding site: CAP binding activates transcription in the presence of cAMP. E. coli catabolite activator protein
   6322..6352    +  promoter       lac promoter: promoter for the E. coli lac operon
   6360..6376    +  protein_bind   lac operator: The lac repressor binds to the lac operator to inhibit transcription in E. coli. This inhibition can be relieved by adding lactose or isopropyl-β-D-thiogalactopyranoside (IPTG). lac repressor encoded by lacI
   6421..6439    +  promoter       T3 promoter: promoter for bacteriophage T3 RNA polymerase
   6467..6693    +  promoter       RSV promoter: Rous sarcoma virus enhancer/promoter
   6694..6874    +  LTR            5' LTR (truncated): truncated 5' long terminal repeat (LTR) from HIV-1
   6921..7046    +  misc_feature   HIV-1 Ψ: packaging signal of human immunodeficiency virus type 1
   7030..7393    +  CDS            HIV-1 gag (fragment): gag protein from human immunodeficiency virus 1; gag
   7539..7772    +  misc_feature   RRE: The Rev response element (RRE) of HIV-1 allows for Rev-dependent mRNA export from the nucleus to the cytoplasm.
   8149..8175    +  CDS            Rev (fragment): human immunodeficiency virus 1 (HIV-1) Rev protein; rev; enhances nuclear export of unspliced and incompletely spliced viral mRNAs
   8179..8419    +  promoter       U6 promoter: RNA polymerase III promoter for human U6 snRNA
   8605..9264    -  CDS            deoC1: DEOC1_STAAN - Also known as dra. Experimental evidence at protein level: Swiss-Prot protein existence level 1. Catalyzes a reversible aldol reaction between acetaldehyde and D-glyceraldehyde 3-phosphate to generate 2-deoxy-D-ribose 5- phosphate. From Staphylococcus aureus (strain N315).
  10309..10384   +  misc_RNA       gRNA scaffold: guide RNA scaffold for the Streptococcus pyogenes CRISPR/Cas9 system
  10440..10557   +  misc_feature   cPPT/CTS: central polypurine tract and central termination sequence of HIV-1
