[The description below was written by a language model from this plasmid's Addgene catalogue record and pLannotate feature annotations shown in this document.]
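Description:
LentiGuide-Hygro is a third-generation-style, self-inactivating HIV-1 lentiviral vector for delivering a Streptococcus pyogenes Cas9 guide RNA to mammalian cells with hygromycin selection. According to the depositor, it was made by swapping the puromycin resistance gene of LentiGuide-Puro for a hygromycin resistance gene. It is propagated in E. coli as a high-copy plasmid through a ColE1/pUC-type origin and an ampicillin resistance (β-lactamase) gene. The backbone also carries an f1 ori, an SV40 origin and poly(A) signal, and remnants of lac, T7 and T3 elements.

The viral genome is transcribed from an RSV promoter fused to a truncated 5' LTR. This is followed by the Ψ packaging signal with a partial gag sequence, the Rev response element for Rev-dependent nuclear export, a cPPT/CTS, and a ΔU3 3' LTR that inactivates LTR promoter activity after integration.

Two expression units lie between the LTRs. A human U6 RNA polymerase III promoter sits upstream of the gRNA scaffold, but no guide is inserted. The roughly 1.9 kb between promoter and scaffold appears to be a stuffer meant to be replaced by a targeting sequence, and the annotation tool matched part of it to a bacterial deoC1 coding sequence, which is most likely incidental. Downstream, the EF-1α core promoter with its intron A drives hph (hygromycin phosphotransferase), followed by a WPRE to boost transcript expression.

The vector encodes no Cas9, so it suits two-vector CRISPR experiments in which Cas9 is supplied separately. The hygromycin marker allows it to be combined with puromycin-selected constructs.
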