Addgene plasmid #139462: LentiGuide-Hygro
Purpose: Lentiviral vector with gRNA scaffold and hygromycin selectable marker
Depositing lab: Caroline Goujon. Depositing organization: CNRS, Delegation Occitanie Est.
Backbone
  Vector backbone: LentiGuide-Hygro
  Backbone manufacturer: unpublished, Caroline Goujon
  Vector type: Mammalian Expression, Lentiviral
  Selectable markers: Hygromycin
Growth in bacteria
  Bacterial resistance: Ampicillin, 100 μg/mL
  Growth temperature: 37°C
  Growth strain: NEB Stable
  Copy number: High Copy
Gene/Insert
  Gene/Insert name: no sgRNA inserted; resistance gene: hygroR
  gRNA/shRNA sequence: no sgRNA
  Species: Synthetic
  Insert size (bp): 2000
  Promoter: EF-1a / U6
  Cloning method: Restriction Enzyme; 5′ cloning site BsiWI (unknown if destroyed); 3′ cloning site MluI (unknown if destroyed)
Terms and licenses: Academic/Nonprofit Terms; Industry Terms: Not Available to Industry
Depositor comments: Generated by replacing PuroR gene with HygroR gene in LentiGuide-Puro from Feng Zhang (Addgene plasmid # 52963).
How to cite: LentiGuide-Hygro was a gift from Caroline Goujon (Addgene plasmid # 139462 ; http://n2t.net/addgene:139462 ; RRID:Addgene_139462)
